Addgene plasmid #124325: pAS1-his-24::mOrange
Purpose: Expressing Nuclear Localized mOrange
Depositing lab: Andrew Leifer. Depositing organization: Princeton University.
Backbone
  Vector backbone: pAS1
  Backbone manufacturer: Anuj Sharma/Leifer Lab
  Vector type: Worm Expression
Growth in bacteria
  Bacterial resistance: Ampicillin, 100 μg/mL
  Growth temperature: 37°C
  Growth strain: DH5alpha
  Copy number: High Copy
Gene/Insert
  Gene/Insert name: mOrange
  Species: C. elegans (nematode)
  Entrez Gene: his-24 (a.k.a. CELE_M163.3)
  Cloning method: Gibson Cloning
Terms and licenses: Academic/Nonprofit Terms; Industry Terms: Not Available to Industry
How to cite: pAS1-his-24::mOrange was a gift from Andrew Leifer (Addgene plasmid # 124325 ; http://n2t.net/addgene:124325 ; RRID:Addgene_124325)
