[The description below was written by a language model from this plasmid's Addgene catalogue record and pLannotate feature annotations shown in this document.]
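Description:
pAS1-his-24::mOrange is a worm expression plasmid built on the pAS1 backbone, which from its annotated features appears to be a pBluescript-type cloning vector. It carries a high-copy ColE1/pUC origin, an f1 phage origin, an ampicillin resistance gene (β-lactamase) with its own promoter, remnants of the lacZα/lac promoter region, and T7 and T3 phage promoters flanking the cloning site. It is propagated in E. coli under ampicillin selection. No marker for selecting transgenic worms is annotated.

The payload, assembled by Gibson cloning, is a fusion of the C. elegans linker histone H1 gene his-24 to an orange fluorescent protein. The feature table places a his-24 coding fragment immediately upstream of, and in the same orientation as, a fluorescent protein reading frame that the annotation software matches to mOrange2, although the catalogue entry names it simply mOrange. Because H1 histones bind chromatin, the fusion concentrates fluorescence in the nucleus, consistent with the stated purpose of expressing nuclear-localized mOrange.

Downstream of the reporter is a short stretch matching part of the C. elegans aex-5 gene. It may belong to a genomic 3' regulatory segment, but the record does not explain its role. No worm promoter is annotated between the cloning site and his-24, and the record does not state which promoter drives expression. The plasmid may therefore serve as a module into which a tissue-specific promoter is placed. Nuclear-localized reporters of this kind are generally used to mark and resolve individual cell nuclei in fluorescence imaging of live worms.
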