Features (pLannotate 1.2.2; 15 found; start..end, strand, type, name):
     98..116     +  promoter       T7 promoter: promoter for bacteriophage T7 RNA polymerase
    139..162     +  misc_feature   MCS (fragment): pBluescript multiple cloning site
    169..756     +  CDS            his-24 (fragment): H24_CAEEL - Also known as H1.1 Experimental evidence at protein level: Swiss-Prot protein existence level 1. Histones H1 are necessary for the condensation of nucleosome chains into higher-order structures. From Caenorhabditis elegans.
    820..1527    +  CDS            mOrange2: mOrange2 is a basic (constitutively fluorescent) orange fluorescent protein published in 2008, derived from Discosoma sp.. It has high acid sensitivity.
   2022..2174    +  CDS            aex-5 (fragment): AEX5_CAEEL - Also known as kpc-3 From Caenorhabditis elegans.
   2296..2314    -  promoter       T3 promoter: promoter for bacteriophage T3 RNA polymerase
   2359..2375    -  protein_bind   lac operator: The lac repressor binds to the lac operator to inhibit transcription in E. coli. This inhibition can be relieved by adding lactose or isopropyl-β-D-thiogalactopyranoside (IPTG). lac repressor encoded by lacI
   2383..2413    -  promoter       lac promoter: promoter for the E. coli lac operon
   2428..2449    -  protein_bind   CAP binding site: CAP binding activates transcription in the presence of cAMP. E. coli catabolite activator protein
   2462..2554    -  CDS            lacI (fragment): lac repressor; lacI; The lac repressor binds to the lac operator to inhibit transcription in E. coli. This inhibition can be relieved by adding lactose or isopropyl-β-D-thiogalactopyranoside (IPTG).
   2737..3325    -  rep_origin     ori: high-copy-number ColE1/pMB1/pBR322/pUC origin of replication
   3496..4356    -  CDS            AmpR: β-lactamase; bla; confers resistance to ampicillin, carbenicillin, and related antibiotics
   4357..4461    -  promoter       AmpR promoter: bla
   4514..4942    -  rep_origin     f1 ori (sequence partly withheld): f1 bacteriophage origin of replication; arrow indicates direction of (+) strand synthesis
   4947..90      -  CDS            lacZα (fragment) (across the origin): LacZα fragment of β-galactosidase; lacZ fragment
>Addgene plasmid #124325 | pAS1-his-24::mOrange | addgene full sequence | sequence record 241712 | Addgene NGS Result
GCTGGCGAAAGGGGGATGTGCTGCAAGGCGATTAAGTTGGGTAACGCCAGGGTTTTCCCAGTCACGACGT
TGTAAAACGACGGCCAGTGAGCGCGCGTAATACGACTCACTATAGGGCGAATTGGAGCTCCACCGCGGAC
TAGTGGATCCCCCGGGCTGCAGCCTAGGATGTCTGATTCCGCTGTTGTTGCCGCCGCTGTCGAGCCAAAG
GTCCCAAAGGCTAAGGCCGCCAAGGCCGCCAAGCCAGCCGCCAAGGCCGCCAAGCCAACCAAAGTTGCCA
AGGCCAAGGCTCCAGTCGCTCACCCACCATACATCAACATGATCAAGGAGGCCATCAAGCAGCTCAAGGA
CCGCAAAGGAGCTTCCAAGCAGGCAATCCTCAAGTTCATCTCCCAAAACTACAAGCTCGGAGACAATGTC
ATCCAGATCAATGCTCATCTCCGTCAGGCTCTCAAGCGTGGTGTCACCAGCAAGGCCCTTGTTCAAGCCG
CCGGATCCGGAGCCAACGGACGTTTCCGTGTGCCAGAGAAGGCCGCCGCCGCCAAGAAGCCAGCAGCAGC
CAAGAAGCCAGCAGCAGCCAAGAAACCAGCAGCCGCCAAGAAAGCCACTGGAGAGAAGAAGGCAAAGAAG
CCAGCCGCTGCCAAGCCAAAGAAGGCCGCCACCGGAGATAAGAAGGTCAAGAAGGCCAAGAGCCCAAAGA
AGGTTGCCAAGCCAGCTGCCAAGAAGGTCGCCAAGTCTCCAGCCAAGAAGGCCGCTCCAAAGAAGATCGC
CAAGCCAGCTGCCAAGAAGGCCGCCAAGCCAGCCGCCAAGGCCGCATGCATGGTGAGCAAGGGCGAGGAG
AATAACATGGCCATCATCAAGGAGTTCATGCGCTTCAAGGTGCGCATGGAGGGCTCCGTGAACGGCCACG
AGTTCGAGATCGAGGGCGAGGGCGAGGGCCGCCCCTACGAGGGCTTTCAGACCGCTAAGCTGAAGGTGAC
CAAGGGTGGCCCCCTGCCCTTCGCCTGGGACATCCTGTCCCCTCATTTCACCTACGGCTCCAAGGCCTAC
GTGAAGCACCCCGCCGACATCCCCGACTACTTCAAGCTGTCCTTCCCCGAGGGCTTCAAGTGGGAGCGCG
TGATGAACTACGAGGACGGCGGCGTGGTGACCGTGACCCAGGACTCCTCCCTGCAGGACGGCGAGTTCAT
CTACAAGGTGAAGCTGCGCGGCACCAACTTCCCCTCCGACGGCCCCGTGATGCAGAAGAAGACCATGGGC
TGGGAGGCCTCCTCCGAGCGGATGTACCCCGAGGACGGTGCCCTGAAGGGCAAGATCAAGATGAGGCTGA
AGCTGAAGGACGGCGGCCACTACACCTCCGAGGTCAAGACCACCTACAAGGCCAAGAAGCCCGTGCAGCT
GCCCGGCGCCTACATCGTCGACATCAAGTTGGACATCACCTCCCACAACGAGGACTACACCATCGTGGAA
CAGTACGAACGCGCCGAGGGCCGCCACTCCACCGGCGGCATGGACGAGCTGTACAAGTAAAAGCTTTGGA
ATTCATCTCGCGCCCGTGCCTCTGACTTCTAAGTCCAATTACTCTTCAACATCCCTACATGCTCTTTCTC
CCTGTGCTCCCACCCCCTATTTTTGTTATTATCAAAAAACTTCTCTTAATTTCTTTGTTTTTTAGCTTCT
TTTAAGTCACCTCTAACAATGAAATTGTGTAGATTCAAAAATAGAATTAATTCGTAATAAAAAGTCGAAA
AAAATTGTGCTCCCTCCCCCCATTAATAATAATTCTATCCCAAAATCTACACAATGTTCTGTGTACACTT
CTTATGTTTTTTACTTCTGATAAATTTTTTTGAAACATCATAGAAAAAACCGCACACAAAATACCTTATC
ATATGTTACGTTTCAGTTTATGACCGCAATTTTTATTTCTTCGCACGTCTGGGCCTCTCATGACGTCAAA
TCATGCTCATCGTGAAAAAGTTTTGGAGTATTTTTGGAATTTTTCAATCAAGTGAAAGTTTATGAAATTA
ATTTTCCTGCTTTTGCTTTTTGGGGTTTCCCCTATTGTTTGTCAAGATTTCGAGGACGGCGTTTTTCTTG
CTAAAATCACAAGTATTGATGAGCACGATGCAAGAAAGATCGGAAGAAGGTTTGGGTTTGAGGCTCAGTG
GAAGGTGAGTAGAAGTTGATAATTTGAAAGTGGAGTAGTGTCTATGGGGTTTTTGCCTTAAATGACAGAA
TACATTCCCAATATACCAAACATAACTGTTTGGGCCCGGTACCCAGCTTTTGTTCCCTTTAGTGAGGGTT
AATTGCGCGCTTGGCGTAATCATGGTCATAGCTGTTTCCTGTGTGAAATTGTTATCCGCTCACAATTCCA
CACAACATACGAGCCGGGAGCATAAAGTGTAAAGCCTGGGGTGCCTAATGAGTGAGCTAACTCACATTAA
TTGCGTTGCGCTCACTGCCCGCTTTCCAGTCGGGAAACCTGTCGTGCCAGCTGCATTAATGAATCGGCCA
ACGCGCGGGGAGAGGCGGTTTGCGTATTGGGCGCTCTTCCGCTTCCTCGCTCACTGACTCGCTGCGCTCG
GTCGTTCGGCTGCGGCGAGCGGTATCAGCTCACTCAAAGGCGGTAATACGGTTATCCACAGAATCAGGGG
ATAACGCAGGAAAGAACATGTGAGCAAAAGGCCAGCAAAAGGCCAGGAACCGTAAAAAGGCCGCGTTGCT
GGCGTTTTTCCATAGGCTCCGCCCCCCTGACGAGCATCACAAAAATCGACGCTCAAGTCAGAGGTGGCGA
AACCCGACAGGACTATAAAGATACCAGGCGTTTCCCCCTGGAAGCTCCCTCGTGCGCTCTCCTGTTCCGA
CCCTGCCGCTTACCGGATACCTGTCCGCCTTTCTCCCTTCGGGAAGCGTGGCGCTTTCTCATAGCTCACG
CTGTAGGTATCTCAGTTCGGTGTAGGTCGTTCGCTCCAAGCTGGGCTGTGTGCACGAACCCCCCGTTCAG
CCCGACCGCTGCGCCTTATCCGGTAACTATCGTCTTGAGTCCAACCCGGTAAGACACGACTTATCGCCAC
TGGCAGCAGCCACTGGTAACAGGATTAGCAGAGCGAGGTATGTAGGCGGTGCTACAGAGTTCTTGAAGTG
GTGGCCTAACTACGGCTACACTAGAAGAACAGTATTTGGTATCTGCGCTCTGCTGAAGCCAGTTACCTTC
GGAAAAAGAGTTGGTAGCTCTTGATCCGGCAAACAAACCACCGCTGGTAGCGGTGGTTTTTTTGTTTGCA
AGCAGCAGATTACGCGCAGAAAAAAAGGATCTCAAGAAGATCCTTTGATCTTTTCTACGGGGTCTGACGC
TCAGTGGAACGAAAACTCACGTTAAGGGATTTTGGTCATGAGATTATCAAAAAGGATCTTCACCTAGATC
CTTTTAAATTAAAAATGAAGTTTTAAATCAATCTAAAGTATATATGAGTAAACTTGGTCTGACAGTTACC
AATGCTTAATCAGTGAGGCACCTATCTCAGCGATCTGCCTATTTCGTTCATCCATAGTTGCCTGACTCCC
CGTCGTGTAGATAACTACGATACGGGAGGGCTTACCATCTGGCCCCAGTGCTGCAATGATACCGCGAGAC
CCACGCTCACCGGCTCCAGATTTATCAGCAATAAACCAGCCAGCCGGAAGGGCCGAGCGCAGAAGTGGTC
CTGCAACTTTATCCGCCTCCATCCAGTCTATTAATTGTTGCCGGGAAGCTAGAGTAAGTAGTTCGCCAGT
TAATAGTTTGCGCAACGTTGTTGCCATTGCTACAGGCATCGTGGTGTCACGCTCGTCGTTTGGTATGGCT
TCATTCAGCTCCGGTTCCCAACGATCAAGGCGAGTTACATGATCCCCCATGTTGTGCAAAAAAGCGGTTA
GCTCCTTCGGTCCTCCGATCGTTGTCAGAAGTAAGTTGGCCGCAGTGTTATCACTCATGGTTATGGCAGC
ACTGCATAATTCTCTTACTGTCATGCCATCCGTAAGATGCTTTTCTGTGACTGGTGAGTACTCAACCAAG
TCATTCTGAGAATAGTGTATGCGGCGACCGAGTTGCTCTTGCCCGGCGTCAATACGGGATAATACCGCGC
CACATAGCAGAACTTTAAAAGTGCTCATCATTGGAAAACGTTCTTCGGGGCGAAAACTCTCAAGGATCTT
ACCGCTGTTGAGATCCAGTTCGATGTAACCCACTCGTGCACCCAACTGATCTTCAGCATCTTTTACTTTC
ACCAGCGTTTCTGGGTGAGCAAAAACAGGAAGGCAAAATGCCGCAAAAAAGGGAATAAGGGCGACACGGA
AATGTTGAATACTCATACTCTTCCTTTTTCAATATTATTGAAGCATTTATCAGGGTTATTGTCTCATGAG
CGGATACATATTTGAATGTATTTAGAAAAATAAACAAATAGGGGTTCCGCGCACATTTCCCCGAAAAGTG
CCACCTAAATTGTAAGCGTTAATATTTTGTTAAAATTCGCGTTAAATTTTTGTTAAATCAGCTCATTTTT
TAACCAATAGGCCGAAATCGGCAAAATCCCTTATAAATCAAAAGAATAGACCGAGATAGGGT
[37 nt withheld, positions 4613-4649]
AAAGAACGTGGACTCCAACGTCAAAGG
[49 nt withheld, positions 4677-4725]
T
[91 nt withheld, positions 4727-4817]
G
[124 nt withheld, positions 4819-4942]
CCCATTCGCCATTCAGGCTGCGCAACTGTTGGGAAGGGCGATCGGTGCGGGCCTCTTCGCTATTACGCCA
